>Addgene plasmid #126556 | pBBR5pemIK-GW | addgene full sequence | sequence record 245912 | Addgene NGS Result
TGGACACCAAGTGGAAGGCGGGTCAAGGCTCGCGCAGCGACCGCGCAGCGGCTTGGCCTTGACGCGCCTG
GAACGACCCAAGCCTATGCGAGTGGGGGCAGTCGAAGGGCGAAGCCCGCCCGCCTGCCCCCCGAGCCTCA
CGGCGGCGAGTGCGGGGGTTCCAAGGGGGCAGCGCCACCTTGGGCAAGGCCGAAGGCCGCGCAGTCGATC
AACAAGCCCCGGAGGGGCCACTTTTTGCCGGAGGGGGAGCCGCGCCGAAGGCGTGGGGGAACCCCGCAGG
GGTGCCCTTCTTTGGGCACCAAAGAACTAGATATAGGGCGAAATGCGAAAGACTTAAAAATCAACAACTT
AAAAAAGGGGGGTACGCAACAGCTCATTGCGGCACCCCCCGCAATAGCTCATTGCGTAGGTTAAAGAAAA
TCTGTAATTGACTGCCACTTTTACGCAACGCATAATTGTTGTCGCGCTGCCGAAAAGTTGCAGCTGATTG
CGCATGGTGCCGCAACCGTGCGGCACCCCTACCGCATGGAGATAAGCATGGCCACGCAGTCCAGAGAAAT
CGGCATTCAAGCCAAGAACAAGCCCGGTCACTGGGTGCAAACGGAACGCAAAGCGCATGAGGCGTGGGCC
GGGCTTATTGCGAGGAAACCCACGGCGGCAATGCTGCTGCATCACCTCGTGGCGCAGATGGGCCACCAGA
ACGCCGTGGTGGTCAGCCAGAAGACACTTTCCAAGCTCATCGGACGTTCTTTGCGGACGGTCCAATACGC
AGTCAAGGACTTGGTGGCCGAGCGCTGGATCTCCGTCGTGAAGCTCAACGGCCCCGGCACCGTGTCGGCC
TACGTGGTCAATGACCGCGTGGCGTGGGGCCAGCCCCGCGACCAGTTGCGCCTGTCGGTGTTCAGTGCCG
CCGTGGTGGTTGATCACGACGACCAGGACGAATCGCTGTTGGGGCATGGCGACCTGCGCCGCATCCCGAC
CCTGTATCCGGGCGAGCAGCAACTACCGACCGGCCCCGGCGAGGAGCCGCCCAGCCAGCCCGGCATTCCG
GGCATGGAACCAGACCTGCCAGCCTTGACCGAAACGGAGGAATGGGAACGGCGCGGGCAGCAGCGCCTGC
CGATGCCCGATGAGCCGTGTTTTCTGGACGATGGCGAGCCGTTGGAGCCGCCGACACGGGTCACGCTGCC
GCGCCGGTAGCACTTGGGTTGCGCAGCAACCCGTAAGTGCGCTGTTCCAGACTATCGGCTGTAGCCGCCT
CGCCGCCCTATACCTTGTCTGCCTCCCCGCGTTGCGTCGCGGTGCATGGAGCCGGGCCACCTCGACCTGA
ATGGAAGCCGGCGGCACCTCGCTAACGGATTCACCGTTTTTATCAGGCTCTGGGAGGCAGAATAAATGAT
CATATCGTCAATTATTACCTCCACGGGGAGAGCCTGAGCAAACTGGCCTCAGGCATTTGAGAAGCACACG
GTCACACTGCTTCCGGTAGTCAATAAACCGGTAAACCAGCAATAGACATAAGCGGCTATTTAACGACCCT
GCCCTGAACCGACGACCGGGTCGAATTTGCTTTCGAATTTCTGCCATTCATCCGCTTATTATCACTTATT
CAGGCGTAGCAACCAGGCGTTTAAGGGCACCAATAACTGCCTTAAAAAAATTACGCCCCGCCCTGCCACT
CATCGCAGTACGGCCTATTGGTTAAAAAATGAGCTGATTTAACAAAAATTTAACGCGAATTTTAACAAAA
TATTAACGCTTACAATTTCCATTCGCCATTCAGGCTGCGCAACTGTTGGGAAGGGCGATCGGTGCGGGCC
TCTTCGCTATTACGCCAGCTGGCGAAAGGGGGATGTGCTGCAAGGCGATTAAGTTGGGTAACGCCAGGGT
TTTCCCAGTCACGACGTTGTAAAACGACGGCCAGTGAGCGCGCGTAATACGACTCACTATAGGGCGAATT
GGAGCTCCACCGCGGTGGCGGCCGCTCTAGAACTAGTGGATCCCCCATCAACAAGTTTGTACAAAAAAGC
TGAACGAGAAACGTAAAATGATATAAATATCAATATATTAAATTAGATTTTGCATAAAAAACAGACTACA
TAATACTGTAAAACACAACATATCCAGTCACTATGGCGGCCGCATTAGGCACCCCAGGCTTTACACTTTA
TGCTTCCGGCTCGTATAATGTGTGGATTTTGAGTTAGGATCCGTCGAGATTTTCAGGAGCTAAGGAAGCT
AAAATGGAGAAAAAAATCACTGGATATACCACCGTTGATATATCCCAATGGCATCGTAAAGAACATTTTG
AGGCATTTCAGTCAGTTGCTCAATGTACCTATAACCAGACCGTTCAGCTGGATATTACGGCCTTTTTAAA
GACCGTAAAGAAAAATAAGCACAAGTTTTATCCGGCCTTTATTCACATTCTTGCCCGCCTGATGAATGCT
CATCCGGAATTCCGTATGGCAATGAAAGACGGTGAGCTGGTGATATGGGATAGTGTTCACCCTTGTTACA
CCGTTTTCCATGAGCAAACTGAAACGTTTTCATCGCTCTGGAGTGAATACCACGACGATTTCCGGCAGTT
TCTACACATATATTCGCAAGATGTGGCGTGTTACGGTGAAAACCTGGCCTATTTCCCTAAAGGGTTTATT
GAGAATATGTTTTTCGTCTCAGCCAATCCCTGGGTGAGTTTCACCAGTTTTGATTTAAACGTGGCCAATA
TGGACAACTTCTTCGCCCCCGTTTTCACCATGGGCAAATATTATACGCAAGGCGACAAGGTGCTGATGCC
GCTGGCGATTCAGGTTCATCATGCCGTTTGTGATGGCTTCCATGTCGGCAGAATGCTTAATGAATTACAA
CAGTACTGCGATGAGTGGCAGGGCGGGGCGTAAAGATCTGGATCCGGCTTACTAAAAGCCAGATAACAGT
ATGCGTATTTGCGCGCTGATTTTTGCGGTATAAGAATATATACTGATATGTATACCCGAAGTATGTCAAA
AAGAGGTATGCTATGAAGCAGCGTATTACAGTGACAGTTGACAGCGACAGCTATCAGTTGCTCAAGGCAT
ATATGATGTCAATATCTCCGGTCTGGTAAGCACAACCATGCAGAATGAAGCCCGTCGTCTGCGTGCCGAA
CGCTGGAAAGCGGAAAATCAGGAAGGGATGGCTGAGGTCGCCCGGTTTATTGAAATGAACGGCTCTTTTG
CTGACGAGAACAGGGGCTGGTGAAATGCAGTTTAAGGTTTACACCTATAAAAGAGAGAGCCGTTATCGTC
TGTTTGTGGATGTACAGAGTGATATTATTGACACGCCCGGGCGACGGATGGTGATCCCCCTGGCCAGTGC
ACGTCTGCTGTCAGATAAAGTCTCCCGTGAACTTTACCCGGTGGTGCATATCGGGGATGAAAGCTGGCGC
ATGATGACCACCGATATGGCCAGTGTGCCGGTCTCCGTTATCGGGGAAGAAGTGGCTGATCTCAGCCACC
GCGAAAATGACATCAAAAACGCCATTAACCTGATGTTCTGGGGAATATAAATGTCAGGCTCCCTTATACA
CAGCCAGTCTGCAGGTCGACCATAGTGACTGGATATGTTGTGTTTTACAGTATTATGTAGTCTGTTTTTT
ATGCAAAATCTAATTTAATATATTGATATTTATATCATTTTACGTTTCTCGTTCAGCTTTCTTGTACAAA
GTGGTTGATGGGCTGCAGGAATTCGATTTTCGCTATAAGCGTATAAATGGAGGAATTATATTATACTTTA
ATATAACTTAACGAAAGAAGCCCATCATGCACACCACAAACCTTCGTAAAGTCGGTGGATCGATCATGCT
GGCCGTTCCCCCCGCTTTCCTTGATCAGCTTCATCTTGAGGTCGGCGCAACGGTCGGCTTAGCCGTCACA
GACGGTCGTCTGGTCATTGAGCCAGTCCTACATCCTCAGTACACGCTGGATCAACTGCTGGCCGAAGCGG
AAGCCTCCGGGGCTTACCCGTTGCCGCCCGAGGAACGTGAATGGGTCGATGCTCCAGCAGTAGGACGCGA
ACTGATATGAAACGCGGCGATGTTTACATGGTCGATCTGGAGCCAACCGCCGGACACGAACAACGCGGTC
ACCGTCCGGTGGTTGTTATCTCCAGTGAGCGATTCAATCGGCTTACCTCTTGTCCGGTGATCCTTCCAAT
CACAAACGGCGGCGAGTTCGCCTCCCGCCTCGGGTTCGCTGTGGAATTACTAGGTACGATTACAACGGGC
GTCGTTCGATGTGATCAACCACGTGCGCTCGACTTACTCGCTCGCAATGCCCGCAAAGTGGAAAGCCTAC
CACCAAACATCTTGGCCGATGTCTTGGCAAAAGCTGTCACCATCTTCCAGTAATTTTTGGGGCAAGTTCA
GGCCACTGCAACCAATCACTAGTGAATTCGATATCAAGCTTATCGATACCGTCGACCTCGAGGGGGGGCC
CGGTACCCAGCTTTTGTTCCCTTTAGTGAGGGTTAATTGCGCGCTTGGCGTAATCATGGTCATAGCTGTT
TCCTGTGTGAAATTGTTATCCGCTCACAATTCCACACAACATACGAGCCGGAAGCATAAAGTGTAAAGCC
TGGGGTGCCTAATGAGTGAGCTAACTCACATTAATTGCGTTGCGCTCACTGCCCGCTTTCCAGTCGGGAA
ACCTGTCGTGCCAGCTGCATTAATGAATCGGCCAACGCGCGGGGAGAGGCGGTTTGCGTATTGGGCGCAT
GCATAAAAACTGTTGTAATTCATTAAGCATTCTGCCGACATGGAAGCCATCACAAACGGCATGATGAACC
TGAATCGCCAGCGGCATCAGCACCTTGTCGCCTTGCGTATAATATTTGCCCATGGACGCACACCGTGGAA
ACGGATGAAGGCACGAACCCAGTTGACATAAGCCTGTTCGGTTCGTAAACTGTAATGCAAGTAGCGTATG
CGCTCACGCAACTGGTCCAGAACCTTGACCGAACGCAGCGGTGGTAACGGCGCAGTGGCGGTTTTCATGG
CTTGTTATGACTGTTTTTTTGTACAGTCTATGCCTCGGGCATCCAAGCAGCAAGCGCGTTACGCCGTGGG
TCGATGTTTGATGTTATGGAGCAGCAACGATGTTACGCAGCAGCAACGATGTTACGCAGCAGGGCAGTCG
CCCTAAAACAAAGTTAGGTGGCTCAAGTATGGGCATCATTCGCACATGTAGGCTCGGCCCTGACCAAGTC
AAATCCATGCGGGCTGCTCTTGATCTTTTCGGTCGTGAGTTCGGAGACGTAGCCACCTACTCCCAACATC
AGCCGGACTCCGATTACCTCGGGAACTTGCTCCGTAGTAAGACATTCATCGCGCTTGCTGCCTTCGACCA
AGAAGCGGTTGTTGGCGCTCTCGCGGCTTACGTTCTGCCCAAGTTTGAGCAGCCGCGTAGTGAGATCTAT
ATCTATGATCTCGCAGTCTCCGGAGAGCACCGGAGGCAGGGCATTGCCACCGCGCTCATCAATCTCCTCA
AGCATGAGGCCAACGCGCTTGGTGCTTATGTGATCTACGTGCAAGCAGATTACGGTGACGATCCCGCAGT
GGCTCTCTATACAAAGTTGGGCATACGGGAAGAAGTGATGCACTTTGATATCGACCCAAGTACCGCCACC
TAACAATTCGTTCAAGCCGAGATCGGCTTCCCGGCCGCGGAGTTGTTCGGTAAATTGTCACAACGCCGCA
GGTGGCACTTTTCGGGGAAATGTGCGCGCCCGCGTTCCTGCTGGCGCTGGGCCTGTTTCTGGCGCTGGAC
TTCCCGCTGTTCCGTCAGCAGCTTTTCGCCCACGGCCTTGATGATCGCGGCGGCCTTGGCCTGCATATCC
CGATTCAACGGCCCCAGGGCGTCCAGAACGGGCTTCAGGCGCTCCCGAAGGTCTCGGGCCGTCTCTTGGG
CTTGATCGGCCTTCTTGCGCATCTCACGCGCTCCTGCGGCGGCCTGTAGGGCAGGCTCATACCCCTGCCG
AACCGCTTTTGTCAGCCGGTCGGCCACGGCTTCCGGCGTCTCAACGCGCTTTGAGATTCCCAGCTTTTCG
GCCAATCCCTGCGGTGCATAGGCGCGTGGCTCGACCGCTTGCGGGCTGATGGTGACGTGGCCCACTGGTG
GCCGCTCCAGGGCCTCGTAGAACGCCTGAATGCGCGTGTGACGTGCCTTGCTGCCCTCGATGCCCCGTTG
CAGCCCTAGATCGGCCACAGCGGCCGCAAACGTGGTCTGGTCGCGGGTCATCTGCGCTTTGTTGCCGATG
AACTCCTTGGCCGACAGCCTGCCGTCCTGCGTCAGCGGCACCACGAACGCGGTCATGTGCGGGCTGGTTT
CGTCACGGTGGATGCTGGCCGTCACGATGCGATCCGCCCCGTACTTGTCCGCCAGCCACTTGTGCGCCTT
CTCGAAGAACGCCGCCTGCTGTTCTTGGCTGGCCGACTTCCACCATTCCGGGCTGGCCGTCATGACGTAC
TCGACCGCCAACACAGCGTCCTTGCGCCGCTTCTCTGGCAGCAACTCGCGCAGTCGGCCCATCGCTTCAT
CGGTGCTGCTGGCCGCCCAGTGCTCGTTCTCTGGCGTCCTGCTGGCGTCAGCGTTGGGCGTCTCGCGCTC
GCGGTAGGCGTGCTTGAGACTGGCCGCCACGTTGCCCATTTTCGCCAGCTTCTTGCATCGCATGATCGCG
TATGCCGCCATGCCTGCCCCTCCCTTTTGGTGTCCAACCGGCTCGACGGGGGCAGCGCAAGGCGGTGCCT
CCGGCGGGCCACTCAATGCTTGAGTATACTCACTAGACTTTGCTTCGCAAAGTCGTGACCGCCTACGGCG
GCTGCGGCGCCCTACGGGCTTGCTCTCCGGGCTTCGCCCTGCGCGGTCGCTGCGCTCCCTTGCCAGCCCG
TGGATATGTGGACGATGGCCGCGAGCGGCCACCGGCTGGCTCGCTTCGCTCGGCCCGTGGACAACCCTGC
TGGACAAGCTGATGGACAGGCTGCGCCTGCCCACGAGCTTGACCACAGGGATTGCCCACCGGCTACCCAG
CCTTCGACCACATACCCACCGGCTCCAACTGCGCGGCCTGCGGCCTTGCCCCATCAATTTTTTTAATTTT
CTCTGGGGAAAAGCCTCCGGCCTGCGGCCTGCGCGCTTCGCTTGCCGGT
Features (pLannotate 1.2.2; 27 found; start..end, strand, type, name):
    538..1200    +  CDS            pBBR1 Rep: replication protein for the broad-host-range plasmid pBBR1 from Bordetella bronchiseptica
   1261..1330    +  CDS            TcR (fragment): tetracycline efflux protein; tet; confers resistance to tetracycline
   1660..1691    -  CDS            CmR (fragment): chloramphenicol acetyltransferase confers resistance to chloramphenicol
   1691..1768    +  rep_origin     M13 ori (fragment): M13 bacteriophage origin of replication; arrow indicates direction of (+) strand synthesis
   1772..1927    -  CDS            lacZα (fragment): LacZα fragment of β-galactosidase; lacZ fragment
   1935..1953    +  promoter       T7 promoter: promoter for bacteriophage T7 RNA polymerase
   1962..2006    +  misc_feature   MCS (fragment): pBluescript multiple cloning site
   2011..2135    +  protein_bind   attR1: mutant version of attR; recombination site for the Gateway® LR reaction LR Clonase™
   2160..2190    +  promoter       lac UV5 promoter: E. coli lac promoter with an "up" mutation
   2214..2243    +  promoter       cat promoter (fragment): promoter of the E. coli cat gene encoding chloramphenicol acetyltransferase
   2244..2903    +  CDS            CmR: chloramphenicol acetyltransferase; cat; confers resistance to chloramphenicol
   3082..3240    +  CDS            ccdA (fragment): CCDA_ECO57 - Also known as H, letA. Experimental evidence at protein level: Swiss-Prot protein existence level 1. Antitoxin component of a type II toxin-antitoxin (TA) system which inhibits the post-segregational killing (PSK) of plasmid-free cells, also referred to as a plasmid addiction system. Binds to and blocks the activity of CcdB; will also remove bound CcdB protein from the CcdB-GyrA complex by forming a CcdA-CcdB complex, a process termed rejuvenation. Functions as a transcriptional corepressor for the ccdAB operon, repression also requires CcdB (By similarity). From Escherichia coli
   3245..3547    +  CDS            ccdB: CCDB_ECOLI - Also known as G, letB, letD. Experimental evidence at protein level: Swiss-Prot protein existence level 1. Toxic component of a type II toxin-antitoxin (TA) system, functioning in plasmid maintainence. Responsible for the post- segregational killing (PSK) of plasmid-free cells, also referred to as a plasmid addiction system. Half-life of over 2 hours. Cell killing by CcdB is accompanied by filamentation, defects in chromosome and plasmid segregation, defects in cell division, formation of anucleate cells, decreased DNA synthesis and plasmid loss. Interferes with the activity of DN
   3591..3715    -  protein_bind   attR2: mutant version of attR; recombination site for the Gateway® LR reaction LR Clonase™
   3720..3737    +  misc_feature   MCS (fragment): pBluescript multiple cloning site
   3807..4067    +  CDS            pemI: PEMI_ECOLX - Experimental evidence at protein level: Swiss-Prot protein existence level 1. Antitoxin component of a type II toxin-antitoxin (TA) system. Labile antitoxin that binds to its cognate PemK endoribonuclease toxin and neutralizes its activity. Responsible for the stable maintenance of the plasmid during cell division. Both PemI and PemK proteins bind to the promoter region of the pem operon to autoregulate their synthesis. From Escherichia coli.
   4052..4384    +  CDS            pemK (fragment): PEMK_ECOLX - Experimental evidence at protein level: Swiss-Prot protein existence level 1. Toxic component of a type II toxin-antitoxin (TA) system. Probably functions as an endoribonuclease. Responsible for the stable maintenance of the plasmid during cell division by postsegregational killing of plasmid-less daughter cells. Neutralized by coexpression with cognate antitoxin PemI. Both PemI and PemK proteins bind to the promoter region of the pem operon to autoregulate their synthesis. From Escherichia coli.
   4434..4487    +  misc_feature   MCS (fragment): pBluescript multiple cloning site
   4500..4518    -  promoter       T3 promoter: promoter for bacteriophage T3 RNA polymerase
   4563..4579    -  protein_bind   lac operator: The lac repressor binds to the lac operator to inhibit transcription in E. coli. This inhibition can be relieved by adding lactose or isopropyl-β-D-thiogalactopyranoside (IPTG). lac repressor encoded by lacI
   4587..4617    -  promoter       lac promoter: promoter for the E. coli lac operon
   4632..4653    -  protein_bind   CAP binding site: CAP binding activates transcription in the presence of cAMP. E. coli catabolite activator protein
   4666..4758    -  CDS            lacI (fragment): lac repressor; lacI; The lac repressor binds to the lac operator to inhibit transcription in E. coli. This inhibition can be relieved by adding lactose or isopropyl-β-D-thiogalactopyranoside (IPTG).
   4769..4885    -  CDS            CmR (fragment): chloramphenicol acetyltransferase; cat; confers resistance to chloramphenicol
   4923..4951    +  promoter       Pc promoter: intI1 (promoter lies within the coding sequence); class 1 integron promoter
   5140..5673    +  CDS            GmR: gentamycin acetyltransferase; aacC1; confers resistance to gentamycin
   6955..537     +  rep_origin     pBBR1 oriV (across the origin): replication origin of the broad-host-range plasmid pBBR1 from Bordetella bronchiseptica; requires the pBBR1 Rep protein for replication
