[The description below was written by a language model from this plasmid's Addgene catalogue record and pLannotate feature annotations shown in this document.]
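Description:
pBBR5pemIK-GW is an empty broad-host-range bacterial expression backbone derived from pBBR1-MCS5 and adapted as a Gateway destination vector. It replicates at low copy through the pBBR1 oriV and its cognate Rep protein, a system originally from Bordetella bronchiseptica that functions in many Gram-negative bacteria. Selection is provided by a gentamicin acetyltransferase gene (GmR) driven by the class 1 integron Pc promoter. Several short fragments annotated as TcR, CmR, lacI and M13 ori appear to be backbone remnants rather than functional elements.

The cloning region sits within the pBluescript-type polylinker inherited from the parent, interrupting lacZα and flanked by T7 and T3 promoters, with the lac promoter, operator and CAP site on the T3 side. It holds a standard Gateway cassette: attR1 and attR2 bracket a chloramphenicol resistance gene and the ccdB toxin gene. In an LR reaction, a gene of interest from an entry clone replaces this cassette, and ccdB counterselects unrecombined vector. This is why the empty plasmid is kept in a ccdB-tolerant strain under both chloramphenicol and gentamicin. Because it is an empty backbone, the record lists no insert.

Next to the cassette lies the pemI/pemK type II toxin-antitoxin module, which the record attributes to Xylella fastidiosa; the automated annotation matched it to the E. coli homologues. The labile PemI antitoxin neutralises the PemK endoribonuclease, so daughter cells that lose the plasmid are killed. This keeps the plasmid stable without antibiotic selection, for example when expressing genes in Xylella fastidiosa.
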