Addgene plasmid #126556: pBBR5pemIK-GW
Purpose: (Empty Backbone) Broad host range plasmid derived from pBBR1-MCS5 with pemI/pemK toxin-antitoxin module from Xylella fastidiosa to improve stability in the absence of antibiotic selection, Gateway cloning compatible
Depositing lab: Lindsey Burbank & Drake Stenger. Depositing organization: USDA ARS Parlier, Crop Diseases, Pests and Genetics Research Unit. Publication: Plasmid Vectors for Xylella fastidiosa Utilizing a Toxin-Antitoxin System for Stability in the Absence of Antibiotic Selection. Burbank LP, Stenger DC. Phytopathology. 2016 Aug;106(8):928-36. doi: 10.1094/PHYTO-02-16-0097-R. Epub 2016 Jun 7. PubMed 27088393.
Backbone
  Vector backbone: pBBR1-MCS5
  Modifications to backbone: pemI/pemK plasmid stability factor Gateway cloning cassette
  Vector type: Bacterial Expression
  Selectable markers: Gentamicin
Growth in bacteria
  Bacterial resistance: Chloramphenicol and Gentamicin, 25 & 10 μg/mL
  Growth temperature: 37°C
  Growth strain: ccdB Survival
  Copy number: Low Copy
Gene/Insert
  Cloning method: Gateway Cloning
  Sequencing primers: 5′ M13 fwd; 3′ M13 rev
Terms and licenses: Academic/Nonprofit Terms; Industry Terms: Not Available to Industry
How to cite: pBBR5pemIK-GW was a gift from Lindsey Burbank & Drake Stenger (Addgene plasmid # 126556 ; http://n2t.net/addgene:126556 ; RRID:Addgene_126556)
